>Addgene plasmid #66919 | pGEX-4T-1 dSesn (1187) | addgene full sequence | sequence record 200648 | Addgene NGS Result
TTACCGCCTTTGAGTGAGCTGATACCGCTCGCCGCAGCCGAACGACCGAGCGCAGCGAGTCAGTGAGCGA
GGAAGCGGAAGAGCGCCTGATGCGGTATTTTCTCCTTACGCATCTGTGCGGTATTTCACACCGCATAAAT
TCCGACACCATCGAATGGCGCAAAACCTTTCGCGGTATGGCATGATAGCGCCCGGAAGAGAGTCAATTCA
GGGTGGTGAATGTGAAACCAGTAACGTTATACGATGTCGCAGAGTATGCCGGTGTCTCTTATCAGACCGT
TTCCCGCGTGGTGAACCAGGCCAGCCACGTTTCTGCGAAAACGCGGGAAAAAGTGGAAGCGGCGATGGCG
GAGCTGAATTACATTCCCAACCGCGTGGCACAACAACTGGCGGGCAAACAGTCGTTGCTGATTGGCGTTG
CCACCTCCAGTCTGGCCCTGCACGCGCCGTCGCAAATTGTCGCGGCGATTAAATCTCGCGCCGATCAACT
GGGTGCCAGCGTGGTGGTGTCGATGGTAGAACGAAGCGGCGTCGAAGCCTGTAAAGCGGCGGTGCACAAT
CTTCTCGCGCAACGCGTCAGTGGGCTGATCATTAACTATCCGCTGGATGACCAGGATGCCATTGCTGTGG
AAGCTGCCTGCACTAATGTTCCGGCGTTATTTCTTGATGTCTCTGACCAGACACCCATCAACAGTATTAT
TTTCTCCCATGAAGACGGTACGCGACTGGGCGTGGAGCATCTGGTCGCATTGGGTCACCAGCAAATCGCG
CTGTTAGCGGGCCCATTAAGTTCTGTCTCGGCGCGTCTGCGTCTGGCTGGCTGGCATAAATATCTCACTC
GCAATCAAATTCAGCCGATAGCGGAACGGGAAGGCGACTGGAGTGCCATGTCCGGTTTTCAACAAACCAT
GCAAATGCTGAATGAGGGCATCGTTCCCACTGCGATGCTGGTTGCCAACGATCAGATGGCGCTGGGCGCA
ATGCGCGCCATTACCGAGTCCGGGCTGCGCGTTGGTGCGGATATCTCGGTAGTGGGATACGACGATACCG
AAGACAGCTCATGTTATATCCCGCCGTTAACCACCATCAAACAGGATTTTCGCCTGCTGGGGCAAACCAG
CGTGGACCGCTTGCTGCAACTCTCTCAGGGCCAGGCGGTGAAGGGCAATCAGCTGTTGCCCGTCTCACTG
GTGAAAAGAAAAACCACCCTGGCGCCCAATACGCAAACCGCCTCTCCCCGCGCGTTGGCCGATTCATTAA
TGCAGCTGGCACGACAGGTTTCCCGACTGGAAAGCGGGCAGTGAGCGCAACGCAATTAATGTAAGTTAGC
TCACTCATTAGGCACCCCAGGCTTTACACTTTATGCTTCCGGCTCGTATGTTGTGTGGAATTGTGAGCGG
ATAACAATTTCACACAGGAAACAGCTATGACCATGATTACGGATTCACTGGCCGTCGTTTTACAACGTCG
TGACTGGGAAAACCCTGGCGTTACCCAACTTAATCGCCTTGCAGCACATCCCCCTTTCGCCAGCTGGCGT
AATAGCGAAGAGGCCCGCACCGATCGCCCTTCCCAACAGTTGCGCAGCCTGAATGGCGAATGGCGCTTTG
CCTGGTTTCCGGCACCAGAAGCGGTGCCGGAAAGCTGGCTGGAGTGCGATCTTCCTGAGGCCGATACTGT
CGTCGTCCCCTCAAACTGGCAGATGCACGGTTACGATGCGCCCATCTACACCAACGTGACCTATCCCATT
ACGGTCAATCCGCCGTTTGTTCCCACGGAGAATCCGACGGGTTGTTACTCGCTCACATTTAATGTTGATG
AAAGCTGGCTACAGGAAGGCCAGACGCGAATTATTTTTGATGGCGTTGGAATTAGCTTATCGACTGCACG
GTGCACCAATGCTTCTGGCGTCAGGCAGCCATCGGAAGCTGTGGTATGGCTGTGCAGGTCGTAAATCACT
GCATAATTCGTGTCGCTCAAGGCGCACTCCCGTTCTGGATAATGTTTTTTGCGCCGACATCATAACGGTT
CTGGCAAATATTCTGAAATGAGCTGTTGACAATTAATCATCGGCTCGTATAATGTGTGGAATTGTGAGCG
GATAACAATTTCACACAGGAAACAGTATTCATGTCCCCTATACTAGGTTATTGGAAAATTAAGGGCCTTG
TGCAACCCACTCGACTTCTTTTGGAATATCTTGAAGAAAAATATGAAGAGCATTTGTATGAGCGCGATGA
AGGTGATAAATGGCGAAACAAAAAGTTTGAATTGGGTTTGGAGTTTCCCAATCTTCCTTATTATATTGAT
GGTGATGTTAAATTAACACAGTCTATGGCCATCATACGTTATATAGCTGACAAGCACAACATGTTGGGTG
GTTGTCCAAAAGAGCGTGCAGAGATTTCAATGCTTGAAGGAGCGGTTTTGGATATTAGATACGGTGTTTC
GAGAATTGCATATAGTAAAGACTTTGAAACTCTCAAAGTTGATTTTCTTAGCAAGCTACCTGAAATGCTG
AAAATGTTCGAAGATCGTTTATGTCATAAAACATATTTAAATGGTGATCATGTAACCCATCCTGACTTCA
TGTTGTATGACGCTCTTGATGTTGTTTTATACATGGACCCAATGTGCCTGGATGCGTTCCCAAAATTAGT
TTGTTTTAAAAAACGTATTGAAGCTATCCCACAAATTGATAAGTACTTGAAATCCAGCAAGTATATAGCA
TGGCCTTTGCAGGGCTGGCAAGCCACGTTTGGTGGTGGCGACCATCCTCCAAAATCGGATCTGGTTCCGC
GTGGATCCCCGGAATTCATGTACTACGCCGTCGATTACTACGCGGATATGGGACAAATCTCTCAAGATTG
TTTCGCTGCAACGCAAACTGGAGCATCCGACTTTGACATGGACGAGCTCGATGACCTGGACCAGGTGACC
CAAGTGATTGGATATCATCCCCAGTTCCACGATCACTTCCTGGCCACCCAGAACTTCATTATGAAGGGCG
ATGGTCCGCTGCCTAACGATTACAGATACTACTTGGCCATAATTGCTGCTGCCCGCCATCAGTGTCCGTA
TCTGGTGAAGCGCTACGAGAAGGAGTTCATCAACCAGGGCGGCGATAGTGCCTGGCTGGGCGGCCTGGAC
TTTATACCCGCCAAACTACGTGCCATATACGATATCAATAAAATATTAGCCCATCGGCCCTGGCTGCTGC
GCAAGGAGCATATCGAGCGGCTCACCAAGGGGAAGAACAGCTGGTCGCTGTCGGAGGTGGTGCACGCCAT
GGTCCTGCTCTCGCACTTCCACTCGCTGTCCTCCTTTGTGTTCTCCTGCGGCCTCACACAAAAGCTGGAC
GGGCTGTCCAGTCCCAAGCTGAAGAGTCCGCCCGCAGCAGTGGCGGCCCTCGCACCCACCATTCTCATCA
CTCCCACCTCGCCGACGGAGCCGCAGAAGGGGAAGCCAGTGCTGGCGGAGATCTCGCTCAACAATGCAAA
TCCGGATTACGACAGCCAGACCGCAGCGAGCAGTAATGGAGGAGCTCCACCGGACTCGGCAAATGCGGTT
GCGGATGGACCCGATGCAACGACCCTTAACGGATATTTGGCCACGGCGCAGCAGCTGCCGCAGCAGCACG
GCATCAGTGTGGAGACGCTAATGGAGCGCATGAAGGTCCTGTCCCAGAAGCAGGACGAGTGCAGCGAGGC
GGAGCTGAGCAGCCGCTTCCAGAAGGTGGAGCAGCAGACGGCGGAGCTGGCGGCCGTGACTCCGGAGGCG
GCTGTGGGCGTGCCCACCAACCTGTCGCACTACGTGGACGATGCCAACTTCATTTACCAGGACTTTGCCC
GGCGCGGCACCGAGAGCATCAACACGTTTCGCATCCAGGACTACTCTTGGGAGGATCACGGCTACTCGCT
AGTGGACGGATTGTACAACGATGTGGGCATCTTCTTGGACGCCAAGTTTCGGGCGGCCTACAATCTCACC
TACTGCACCATGGGCGGCATCAAGAATGTGGACACGTCCAAGTTCCGGCGGGCCATTTGGAACTACATCC
AGTGCATCTACGGCATTCGCCACGACGACTACGACTATGGCGAAGTGAACCAGCTCCTGGTGCGTCCCCT
GAAAATGTTTATTAAGACAGCCTGCTGCTTCCCCGAGCGAATCACCACCAAGGACTACGATAGTGTGCTG
GTCGAGCTGCAGGACAGTGAAAAGGTTCATGTGAATCTGATGATAATGGAAGCCCGTAATCAGGCCGAGT
TACTCTATGCTCTGCGCGAGATAATGCGCTATATGACTTGACTCGAGCGGCCGCATCGTGACTGACTGAC
GATCTGCCTCGCGCGTTTCGGTGATGACGGTGAAAACCTCTGACACATGCAGCTCCCGGAGACGGTCACA
GCTTGTCTGTAAGCGGATGCCGGGAGCAGACAAGCCCGTCAGGGCGCGTCAGCGGGTGTTGGCGGGTGTC
GGGGCGCAGCCATGACCCAGTCACGTAGCGATAGCGGAGTGTATAATTCTTGAAGACGAAAGGGCCTCGT
GATACGCCTATTTTTATAGGTTAATGTCATGATAATAATGGTTTCTTAGACGTCAGGTGGCACTTTTCGG
GGAAATGTGCGCGGAACCCCTATTTGTTTATTTTTCTAAATACATTCAAATATGTATCCGCTCATGAGAC
AATAACCCTGATAAATGCTTCAATAATATTGAAAAAGGAAGAGTATGAGTATTCAACATTTCCGTGTCGC
CCTTATTCCCTTTTTTGCGGCATTTTGCCTTCCTGTTTTTGCTCACCCAGAAACGCTGGTGAAAGTAAAA
GATGCTGAAGATCAGTTGGGTGCACGAGTGGGTTACATCGAACTGGATCTCAACAGCGGTAAGATCCTTG
AGAGTTTTCGCCCCGAAGAACGTTTTCCAATGATGAGCACTTTTAAAGTTCTGCTATGTGGCGCGGTATT
ATCCCGTGTTGACGCCGGGCAAGAGCAACTCGGTCGCCGCATACACTATTCTCAGAATGACTTGGTTGAG
TACTCACCAGTCACAGAAAAGCATCTTACGGATGGCATGACAGTAAGAGAATTATGCAGTGCTGCCATAA
CCATGAGTGATAACACTGCGGCCAACTTACTTCTGACAACGATCGGAGGACCGAAGGAGCTAACCGCTTT
TTTGCACAACATGGGGGATCATGTAACTCGCCTTGATCGTTGGGAACCGGAGCTGAATGAAGCCATACCA
AACGACGAGCGTGACACCACGATGCCTGCAGCAATGGCAACAACGTTGCGCAAACTATTAACTGGCGAAC
TACTTACTCTAGCTTCCCGGCAACAATTAATAGACTGGATGGAGGCGGATAAAGTTGCAGGACCACTTCT
GCGCTCGGCCCTTCCGGCTGGCTGGTTTATTGCTGATAAATCTGGAGCCGGTGAGCGTGGGTCTCGCGGT
ATCATTGCAGCACTGGGGCCAGATGGTAAGCCCTCCCGTATCGTAGTTATCTACACGACGGGGAGTCAGG
CAACTATGGATGAACGAAATAGACAGATCGCTGAGATAGGTGCCTCACTGATTAAGCATTGGTAACTGTC
AGACCAAGTTTACTCATATATACTTTAGATTGATTTAAAACTTCATTTTTAATTTAAAAGGATCTAGGTG
AAGATCCTTTTTGATAATCTCATGACCAAAATCCCTTAACGTGAGTTTTCGTTCCACTGAGCGTCAGACC
CCGTAGAAAAGATCAAAGGATCTTCTTGAGATCCTTTTTTTCTGCGCGTAATCTGCTGCTTGCAAACAAA
AAAACCACCGCTACCAGCGGTGGTTTGTTTGCCGGATCAAGAGCTACCAACTCTTTTTCCGAAGGTAACT
GGCTTCAGCAGAGCGCAGATACCAAATACTGTCCTTCTAGTGTAGCCGTAGTTAGGCCACCACTTCAAGA
ACTCTGTAGCACCGCCTACATACCTCGCTCTGCTAATCCTGTTACCAGTGGCTGCTGCCAGTGGCGATAA
GTCGTGTCTTACCGGGTTGGACTCAAGACGATAGTTACCGGATAAGGCGCAGCGGTCGGGCTGAACGGGG
GGTTCGTGCACACAGCCCAGCTTGGAGCGAACGACCTACACCGAACTGAGATACCTACAGCGTGAGCTAT
GAGAAAGCGCCACGCTTCCCGAAGGGAGAAAGGCGGACAGGTATCCGGTAAGCGGCAGGGTCGGAACAGG
AGAGCGCACGAGGGAGCTTCCAGGGGGAAACGCCTGGTATCTTTATAGTCCTGTCGGGTTTCGCCACCTC
TGACTTGAGCGTCGATTTTTGTGATGCTCGTCAGGGGGGCGGAGCCTATGGAAAAACGCCAGCAACGCGG
CCTTTTTACGGTTCCTGGCCTTTTGCTGGCCTTTTGCTCACATGTTCTTTCCTGCGTTATCCCCTGATTC
TGTGGATAACCGTA
Features (pLannotate 1.2.2; 18 found; start..end, strand, type, name):
      1..81      +  rep_origin     RSF ori (fragment): Plasmids containing the RSF 1030 origin of replication can be propagated in E. coli cells that contain additional plasmids with compatible origins.
     86..137     -  misc_feature   bom (fragment): basis of mobility region from pBR322
    144..221     +  promoter       lacI promoter: lacI
    222..1304    +  CDS            lacI: lac repressor; lacI; The lac repressor binds to the lac operator to inhibit transcription in E. coli. This inhibition can be relieved by adding lactose or isopropyl-β-D-thiogalactopyranoside (IPTG).
   1317..1338    +  protein_bind   CAP binding site: CAP binding activates transcription in the presence of cAMP. E. coli catabolite activator protein
   1353..1383    +  promoter       lac promoter: promoter for the E. coli lac operon
   1391..1407    +  protein_bind   lac operator: The lac repressor binds to the lac operator to inhibit transcription in E. coli. This inhibition can be relieved by adding lactose or isopropyl-β-D-thiogalactopyranoside (IPTG). lac repressor encoded by lacI
   1427..1600    +  CDS            lacZα: LacZα fragment of β-galactosidase; lacZ fragment
   1864..1980    -  CDS            yciV (fragment): RNAAM_ECOLI - Also known as trpH From Escherichia coli (strain K12).
   2056..2084    +  promoter       tac promoter: strong E. coli promoter; hybrid between the trp and lac UV5 promoters
   2092..2108    +  protein_bind   lac operator: The lac repressor binds to the lac operator to inhibit transcription in E. coli. This inhibition can be relieved by adding lactose or isopropyl-β-D-thiogalactopyranoside (IPTG). lac repressor encoded by lacI
   2131..2784    +  CDS            GST26_SCHJA: Experimental evidence at protein level: Swiss-Prot protein existence level 1. GST isoenzymes appear to play a central role in the parasite detoxification system. Other functions are also suspected including a role in increasing the solubility of haematin in the parasite gut. From Schistosoma japonicum (Blood fluke).
   2818..4308    +  CDS            Sesn: SESN_DROME - Experimental evidence at protein level: Swiss-Prot protein existence level 1. Functions as a negative feedback regulator of TOR function. From Drosophila melanogaster (Fruit fly).
   4344..4383    +  CDS            rop (fragment): Rop protein, which maintains plasmids at low copy number; rop
   4485..4525    +  misc_feature   bom (fragment): basis of mobility region from pBR322
   4630..4734    +  promoter       AmpR promoter: bla
   4735..5595    +  CDS            AmpR: β-lactamase; bla; confers resistance to ampicillin, carbenicillin, and related antibiotics
   5766..6354    +  rep_origin     ori: high-copy-number ColE1/pMB1/pBR322/pUC origin of replication
