[The description below was written by a language model from this plasmid's Addgene catalogue record and pLannotate feature annotations shown in this document.]
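Description:
pGEX-4T-1 dSesn (1187) is a bacterial expression plasmid built on the pGEX-4T-1 backbone for producing Drosophila melanogaster Sestrin (dSesn, CG11299) as a glutathione S-transferase fusion protein in E. coli. The sequenced record is 6,454 nt. The plasmid replicates from a ColE1/pMB1-type origin and is selected with ampicillin through the β-lactamase (AmpR) gene and its own promoter. The short annotated fragments of an RSF origin, bom, rop and yciV appear to be partial matches to backbone sequence rather than functional modules.

The expression cassette is driven by the tac promoter, a strong trp/lac UV5 hybrid, followed by a lac operator. A lacI gene with its own promoter is carried on the same plasmid, so the lac repressor keeps transcription low until it is relieved with IPTG or lactose. This arrangement allows inducible expression without depending on the host for repressor. Downstream of the operator lies the Schistosoma japonicum GST coding sequence, followed after a short linker by the Sesn open reading frame of roughly 1.5 kb, giving an N-terminal GST tag contributed by the backbone. A residual lac promoter/operator and lacZα segment next to lacI is a normal remnant of the pGEX design and is not part of the payload.

The GST moiety permits affinity capture of the fusion on glutathione resin, so the construct suits purification of recombinant dSesn for biochemical work such as pull-down or binding assays. Sestrin is annotated as a negative feedback regulator of TOR signalling. The record does not state the cloning method or the sites used.
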