Addgene plasmid #66919: pGEX-4T-1 dSesn (1187)
Purpose: bacterial expression of dSesn
Depositing lab: Michael Karin & Jun Hee Lee. Depositing organization: University of California, San Diego (UCSD). Publication: Sestrin as a feedback inhibitor of TOR that prevents age-related pathologies. Lee JH, Budanov AV, Park EJ, Birse R, Kim TE, Perkins GA, Ocorr K, Ellisman MH, Bodmer R, Bier E, Karin M. Science. 2010 Mar 5;327(5970):1223-8. doi: 10.1126/science.1182228. PubMed 20203043.
Backbone
  Vector backbone: pGEX-4T-1
  Vector type: Bacterial Expression
Growth in bacteria
  Bacterial resistance: Ampicillin, 100 μg/mL
  Growth temperature: 37°C
  Growth strain: DH5alpha
  Copy number: Unknown
Gene/Insert
  Gene/Insert name: Sesn
  Species: D. melanogaster (fly)
  Entrez Gene: Sesn (a.k.a. Dmel_CG11299, BEST:GH20113, BcDNA:GH20113, CG11299, Dmel\CG11299, dSesn)
  Promoter: tac
  Tag / fusion protein: GST (N terminal on backbone)
  Cloning method: Unknown
  Sequencing primers: 5′ pGEX5'; 3′ pGEX3'
Terms and licenses: Academic/Nonprofit Terms; Industry Terms: Not Available to Industry
How to cite: pGEX-4T-1 dSesn (1187) was a gift from Michael Karin & Jun Hee Lee (Addgene plasmid # 66919 ; http://n2t.net/addgene:66919 ; RRID:Addgene_66919)
